Addgene plasmid #224504: pME-LexA-mODC (no LexOp) (JDW 937)
Purpose: Gateway compatible middle entry clone containing a destabilized LexA transactivator
Depositing lab: Joshua Wythe. Depositing organization: University of Virginia. Publication: MultiSite Assembly of Gateway Induced Clones (MAGIC): a flexible cloning toolbox for use in vertebrate model systems. Gillespie WB 3rd, Zhang Y, Ruiz OE, Cerda J 3rd, Ortiz-Guzman J, Sherman M, Turner WD, Largoza G, Mosser LE, Fujimoto E, Chien CB, Kwan KM, Arenkiel BR, Devine WP, Wythe JD. Development. 2025 Nov 15;152(22):dev204308. doi: 10.1242/dev.204308. Epub 2025 Nov 13. PubMed 41230856.
Backbone
  Vector backbone: pDONR221
  Vector type: Gateway cloning
Growth in bacteria
  Bacterial resistance: Kanamycin, 50 μg/mL
  Growth temperature: 37°C
  Growth strain: DH5alpha
  Copy number: High Copy
Gene/Insert
  Gene/Insert name: LexA-mODC
  Species: Synthetic
  Cloning method: Gene Synthesis
Terms and licenses: Academic/Nonprofit Terms; Industry Terms: Not Available to Industry
Depositor comments: Please visit https://doi.org/10.1101/2024.07.13.603267 for bioRxiv preprint.
How to cite: pME-LexA-mODC (no LexOp) (JDW 937) was a gift from Joshua Wythe (Addgene plasmid # 224504 ; http://n2t.net/addgene:224504 ; RRID:Addgene_224504)
