[The description below was written by a language model from this plasmid's Addgene catalogue record and pLannotate feature annotations shown in this document.]
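Description:
pME-LexA-mODC (no LexOp) (JDW 937) is a Gateway middle entry clone built on the pDONR221 backbone and forms part of a MultiSite Gateway toolbox for assembling expression constructs for vertebrate model systems. It is propagated in E. coli as a high-copy plasmid from a ColE1/pUC-type origin and selected with kanamycin through an aminoglycoside phosphotransferase (KanR) gene. The annotated sequence is about 4.5 kb. The synthetic insert sits between attL1 and attL2 sites, so an LR recombination reaction can move it into a destination vector, typically together with a 5' entry clone supplying a promoter and a 3' entry clone supplying a polyadenylation signal or other downstream element. The entry clone has no annotated eukaryotic promoter of its own, and expression depends on the element chosen during assembly.

The payload is a chimeric LexA-based transactivator. The feature table shows, in order on the forward strand, the DNA-binding domain of E. coli LexA, a fragment matching the progesterone receptor (most likely a ligand-binding region, though the record does not define it), and the activation domain of human RelA/p65. This arrangement resembles hormone-analogue-regulated LexA transactivators, but the catalogue entry does not mention inducibility. At the C-terminal end, a short segment annotated as a d1EGFP fragment corresponds to the mouse ornithine decarboxylase (mODC) degradation sequence rather than to GFP. This degron shortens the protein's half-life, giving the "destabilized" transactivator described in the purpose field. As the name indicates, no LexA operator (LexOp) responder cassette is included, so this is a driver-only component intended to be paired with a separate LexOp-controlled reporter or effector in binary expression systems where faster transactivator turnover is wanted.
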