Features (pLannotate 1.2.2; 11 found; start..end, strand, type, name):
     56..99      -  CDS            lacZα (fragment): LacZα fragment of β-galactosidase; lacZ fragment
    152..251     +  protein_bind   attL1: mutant version of attL; recombination site for the Gateway® LR reaction LR Clonase™
    300..551     +  CDS            LexA BD: DNA-binding domain of E. coli LexA; lexA (truncated); binds the 16-bp palindromic sequence 5'-CTGTATATATATACAG-3'
    567..1433    +  CDS            PGR (fragment): PRGR_SHEEP - Also known as NR3C3. Experimental evidence at transcript level: Swiss-Prot protein existence level 2. The steroid hormones and their receptors are involved in the regulation of eukaryotic gene expression and affect cellular proliferation and differentiation in target tissues. Transcriptional activator of several progesteron-dependent promoters in a variety of cell types. Involved in activation of SRC-dependent MAPK signaling on hormone stimulation. From Ovis aries (Sheep).
   1866..2237    +  CDS            RelA (p65) AD: transcriptional activation domain of human RelA, also known as p65 (O'Shea and Perkins, 2008)
   2253..2375    +  CDS            d1EGFP (fragment): EGFP destabilized by fusion to a mutated version of residues 422-461 of mouse ornithine decarboxylase, giving an in vivo half-life of ~1 hour mammalian codon-optimized
   2437..2536    -  protein_bind   attL2: mutant version of attL; recombination site for the Gateway® LR reaction LR Clonase™
   2781..3369    -  rep_origin     ori: high-copy-number ColE1/pMB1/pBR322/pUC origin of replication
   3505..4320    -  CDS            KanR: aminoglycoside phosphotransferase; aph(3')-Ia; confers resistance to kanamycin in bacteria or G418 (Geneticin®) in eukaryotes
   4436..4458    +  misc_feature   MCS (fragment): pBluescript multiple cloning site
   4458..4504    +  terminator     rrnB T1 terminator: transcription terminator T1 from the E. coli rrnB gene
>Addgene plasmid #224504 | pME-LexA-mODC (no LexOp) (JDW 937) | addgene full sequence | sequence record 447029 | Addgene NGS Result
AACAAAACCCATCGTACGGCCAAGGAAGTCTCCAATAACTGTGATCCACCACAAGCGCCAGGGTTTTCCC
AGTCACGACGTTGTAAAACGACGGCCAGTCATGCATAATCCGCACGCATCTGGAATAAGGAAGTGCCATT
CCGCCTGACCTCAAATAATGATTTTATTTTGACTGATAGTGACCTGTTCGTTGCAACAGATTGATGAGCA
ATGCTTTTTTATAATGCCAACTTTGTACAAAAAAGCAGGCTTACGTAACTAGTGGATCCGCCACCATGGC
ACCCAAGAAGAAGAGGAAGATGAAAGCGTTAACGGCCAGGCAACAAGAGGTGTTTGATCTCATCCGTGAT
CACATCAGCCAGACAGGTATGCCGCCGACGCGTGCGGAAATCGCGCAGCGTTTGGGGTTCCGTTCCCCAA
ACGCGGCTGAAGAACATCTGAAGGCGCTGGCACGCAAAGGCGTTATTGAAATTGTTTCCGGCGCATCACG
CGGGATTCGTCTGTTGCAGGAAGAGGAAGAAGGGTTGCCGCTGGTAGGTCGTGTGGCTGCCGGTGAACCG
TCGAGCGCCGGTACCGAATTCCCGGGTGTCGACCAGAAAAAGTTCAATAAAGTCAGAGTTGTGAGAGCAC
TGGATGCTGTTGCTCTCCCACAGCCAGTGGGCGTTCCAAATGAAAGCCAAGCCCTAAGCCAGAGATTCAC
TTTTTCACCAGGTCAAGACATACAGTTGATTCCACCACTGATCAACCTGTTAATGAGCATTGAACCAGAT
GTGATCTATGCAGGACATGACAACACAAAACCTGACACCTCCAGTTCTTTGCTGACAAGTCTTAATCAAC
TAGGCGAGAGGCAACTTCTTTCAGTAGTCAAGTGGTCTAAATCATTGCCAGGTTTTCGAAACTTACATAT
TGATGACCAGATAACTCTCATTCAGTATTCTTGGATGAGCTTAATGGTGTTTGGTCTAGGATGGAGATCC
TACAAACACGTCAGTGGGCAGATGCTGTATTTTGCACCTGATCTAATACTAAATGAACAGCGGATGAAAG
AATCATCATTCTATTCATTATGCCTTACCATGTGGCAGATCCCACAGGAGTTTGTCAAGCTTCAAGTTAG
CCAAGAAGAGTTCCTCTGTATGAAAGTATTGTTACTTCTTAATACAATTCCTTTGGAAGGGCTACGAAGT
CAAACCCAGTTTGAGGAGATGAGGTCAAGCTACATTAGAGAGCTCATCAAGGCAATTGGTTTGAGGCAAA
AAGGAGTTGTGTCGAGCTCACAGCGTTTCTATCAACTTACAAAACTTCTTGATAACTTGCATGATCTTGT
CAAACAACTTCATCTGTACTGCTTGAATACATTTATCCAGTCCCGGGCACTGAGTGTTGAATTTCCAGAA
ATGATGTCTGAAGTTATTGCTGGGTCGACGCCCATGGAATTTCAGTACCTGCCAGATACAGACGATCGTC
ACCGGATTGAGGAGAAACGTAAAAGGACATATGAGACCTTCAAGAGCATCATGAAGAAGAGTCCTTTCAG
CGGACCCACCGACCCCCGGCCTCCACCTCGACGCATTGCTGTGCCTTCCCGCAGCTCAGCTTCTGTCCCC
AAGCCAGCACCCCAGCCCTATCCCTTTACGTCATCCCTGAGCACCATCAACTATGATGAGTTTCCCACCA
TGGTGTTTCCTTCTGGGCAGATCAGCCAGGCCTCGGCCTTGGCCCCGGCCCCTCCCCAAGTCCTGCCCCA
GGCTCCAGCCCCTGCCCCTGCTCCAGCCATGGTATCAGCTCTGGCCCAGGCCCCAGCCCCTGTCCCAGTC
CTAGCCCCAGGCCCTCCTCAGGCTGTGGCCCCACCTGCCCCCAAGCCCACCCAGGCTGGGGAAGGAACGC
TGTCAGAGGCCCTGCTGCAGCTGCAGTTTGATGATGAAGACCTGGGGGCCTTGCTTGGCAACAGCACAGA
CCCAGCTGTGTTCACAGACCTGGCATCCGTCGACAACTCCGAGTTTCAGCAGCTGCTGAACCAGGGCATA
CCTGTGGCCCCCCACACAACTGAGCCCATGCTGATGGAGTACCCTGAGGCTATAACTCGCCTAGTGACAG
GGGCCCAGAGGCCCCCCGACCCAGCTCCTGCTCCACTGGGGGCCCCGGGGCTCCCCAATGGCCTCCTTTC
AGGAGATGAAGACTTCTCCTCCATTGCGGACATGGACTTCTCAGCCCTGCTGAGTCAGATCAGCTCCAGA
TCTCGAGATATCAGCCATGGCTTCCCGCCGGCGGTGGCGGCGCAGGATGATGGCACGCTGCCCATGTCTT
GTGCCCAGGAGAGCGGGATGGACCGTCACCCTGCAGCCTGTGCTTCTGCTAGGATCAATGTGTAGTAAAT
CGATGATCCTCCACGTAGCGGCCGCGTTTAAACGCTAGCAACTCTAGATTAATTAAACCCAGCTTTCTTG
TACAAAGTTGGCATTATAAGAAAGCATTGCTTATCAATTTGTTGCAACGAACAGGTCACTATCAGTCAAA
ATAAAATCATTATTTGAGGCTAGGTGGAGGCTCAGTGATGATAAGTCTGCGATGGTGGATGCATGTGTCA
TGGTCATAGCTGTTTCCTGTGTGAAATTGTTATCCGCTCAGAGGGCACAATCCTATTCCGCGCTATCCGA
CAATCTCCAAGACATTAGGTGGAGTTCAGTTCGGCGTATGGCATATGTCGCTGGAAAGAACATGTGAGCA
AAAGGCCAGCAAAAGGCCAGGAACCGTAAAAAGGCCGCGTTGCTGGCGTTTTTCCATAGGCTCCGCCCCC
CTGACGAGCATCACAAAAATCGACGCTCAAGTCAGAGGTGGCGAAACCCGACAGGACTATAAAGATACCA
GGCGTTTCCCCCTGGAAGCTCCCTCGTGCGCTCTCCTGTTCCGACCCTGCCGCTTACCGGATACCTGTCC
GCCTTTCTCCCTTCGGGAAGCGTGGCGCTTTCTCATAGCTCACGCTGTAGGTATCTCAGTTCGGTGTAGG
TCGTTCGCTCCAAGCTGGGCTGTGTGCACGAACCCCCCGTTCAGCCCGACCGCTGCGCCTTATCCGGTAA
CTATCGTCTTGAGTCCAACCCGGTAAGACACGACTTATCGCCACTGGCAGCAGCCACTGGTAACAGGATT
AGCAGAGCGAGGTATGTAGGCGGTGCTACAGAGTTCTTGAAGTGGTGGCCTAACTACGGCTACACTAGAA
GAACAGTATTTGGTATCTGCGCTCTGCTGAAGCCAGTTACCTTCGGAAAAAGAGTTGGTAGCTCTTGATC
CGGCAAACAAACCACCGCTGGTAGCGGTGGTTTTTTTGTTTGCAAGCAGCAGATTACGCGCAGAAAAAAA
GGATCTCAAGAAGATCCTTTGATCTTTTCTACGGGGTCTGACGCTCTATTCAACAAAGCCGCCGTCCCGT
CAAGTCAGCGTAAATGGGTAGGGGGCTTCAAATCGTCCGCTCTGCCAGTGTTACAACCAATTAACAAATT
CTGATTAGAAAAACTCATCGAGCATCAAATGAAACTGCAATTTATTCATATCAGGATTATCAATACCATA
TTTTTGAAAAAGCCGTTTCTGTAATGAAGGAGAAAACTCACCGAGGCAGTTCCATAGGATGGCAAGATCC
TGGTATCGGTCTGCGATTCCGACTCGTCCAACATCAATACAACCTATTAATTTCCCCTCGTCAAAAATAA
GGTTATCAAGTGAGAAATCACCATGAGTGACGACTGAATCCGGTGAGAATGGCAAAAGCTTATGCATTTC
TTTCCAGACTTGTTCAACAGGCCAGCCATTACGCTCGTCATCAAAATCACTCGCATCAACCAAACCGTTA
TTCATTCGTGATTGCGCCTGAGCGAGACGAAATACGCGATCGCTGTTAAAAGGACAATTACAAACAGGAA
TCGAATGCAACCGGCGCAGGAACACTGCCAGCGCATCAACAATATTTTCACCTGAATCAGGATATTCTTC
TAATACCTGGAATGCTGTTTTCCCGGGGATCGCAGTGGTGAGTAACCATGCATCATCAGGAGTACGGATA
AAATGCTTGATGGTCGGAAGAGGCATAAATTCCGTCAGCCAGTTTAGTCTGACCATCTCATCTGTAACAT
CATTGGCAACGCTACCTTTGCCATGTTTCAGAAACAACTCTGGCGCATCGGGCTTCCCATACAATCGATA
GATTGTCGCACCTGATTGCCCGACATTATCGCGAGCCCATTTATACCCATATAAATCAGCATCCATGTTG
GAATTTAATCGCGGCCTCGAGCAAGACGTTTCCCGTTGAATATGGCTCATAACACCCCTTGTATTACTGT
TTATGTAAGCAGACAGTTTTATTGTTCATGATGATATATTTTTATCTTGTGCAATGTAACATCAGAGATT
TTGAGACACAACGTGGCTTTCCCCCGCCGCTCTAGAACTAGTGGATCCAAATAAAACGAAAGGCTCAGTC
GAAAGACTGGGCCTTTCGTTTTATCTGTTGTTTGTCGCATTATACGAGACGTCCAGGTTGGGATACCTGA
